>Addgene plasmid #193274 | CBE-T1.5 | addgene full sequence | sequence record 379834 | Addgene NGS Result
AAGCTACAACAAGGCAAGGCTTGACCGACAATTGCATGAAGAATCTGCTTAGGGTTAGGCGTTTTGCGCT
GCTTCGCGATGTACGGGCCAGATATACGCGTTGACATTGATTATTGACTAGTTATTAATAGTAATCAATT
ACGGGGTCATTAGTTCATAGCCCATATATGGAGTTCCGCGTTACATAACTTACGGTAAATGGCCCGCCTG
GCTGACCGCCCAACGACCCCCGCCCATTGACGTCAATAATGACGTATGTTCCCATAGTAACGCCAATAGG
GACTTTCCATTGACGTCAATGGGTGGAGTATTTACGGTAAACTGCCCACTTGGCAGTACATCAAGTGTAT
CATATGCCAAGTACGCCCCCTATTGACGTCAATGACGGTAAATGGCCCGCCTGGCATTATGCCCAGTACA
TGACCTTATGGGACTTTCCTACTTGGCAGTACATCTACGTATTAGTCATCGCTATTACCATGGTGATGCG
GTTTTGGCAGTACATCAATGGGCGTGGATAGCGGTTTGACTCACGGGGATTTCCAAGTCTCCACCCCATT
GACGTCAATGGGAGTTTGTTTTGGCACCAAAATCAACGGGACTTTCCAAAATGTCGTAACAACTCCGCCC
CATTGACGCAAATGGGCGGTAGGCGTGTACGGTGGGAGGTCTATATAAGCAGAGCTGGTTTAGTGAACCG
TCAGATCCGCTAGAGATCCGCGGCCGCTAATACGACTCACTATAGGGAGAGCCGCCACCATGAGCGAGGT
GGAATATAGCCACGAGTACTGGATGCGCCATGCTCTCACCCTGGCCAAAAGAGCCAGAGATGAAAGACAC
GTGCCAGTGGGCGCTGTGCTGGTCCTGAACAACCGGGTGATCGGCGAAGGCTGGAATCGGGCCAAGGGCC
TGCACGACCCCACCGCCCACGCCGAGATTATGGCCCTGAGACAGGGCGGACTGGTGATGCAGAACTACCG
GCTGTACGACGCCACCCTGTACACCACATTCGAGCCTTGTGTGATGTGCGCCGGCGCCATGATCCACAGC
AGAATCGGAAGAGTTGTGTTTGGAGTGTGCAATGCCAAGACCCACGCCGCTATGTCTCTGATGGACGTGC
TGGGCCACCCTGGCATGAACCACAGAGTGGAAATCACCGAGGGCATCCTGGCTGATGAGTGCGAGGCCCT
GCTGTGCAGATTCTTCCGGATGCCTAGACGGGTGTTCAACGCCCAGAAGAAGGCCCAATCCAGCACAGAC
TCTGGTGGTTCTTCTGGTGGTTCTAGCGGCAGCGAGACTCCCGGGACCTCAGAGTCCGCCACACCCGAAA
GTTCTGGTGGTTCTTCTGGTGGTTCTGACAAGAAGTACAGCATCGGCCTGGCCATCGGCACCAACTCTGT
GGGCTGGGCCGTGATCACCGACGAGTACAAGGTGCCCAGCAAGAAATTCAAGGTGCTGGGCAACACCGAC
CGGCACAGCATCAAGAAGAACCTGATCGGAGCCCTGCTGTTCGACAGCGGCGAAACAGCCGAGGCCACCC
GGCTGAAGAGAACCGCCAGAAGAAGATACACCAGACGGAAGAACCGGATCTGCTATCTGCAAGAGATCTT
CAGCAACGAGATGGCCAAGGTGGACGACAGCTTCTTCCACAGACTGGAAGAGTCCTTCCTGGTGGAAGAG
GATAAGAAGCACGAGCGGCACCCCATCTTCGGCAACATCGTGGACGAGGTGGCCTACCACGAGAAGTACC
CCACCATCTACCACCTGAGAAAGAAACTGGTGGACAGCACCGACAAGGCCGACCTGCGGCTGATCTATCT
GGCCCTGGCCCACATGATCAAGTTCCGGGGCCACTTCCTGATCGAGGGCGACCTGAACCCCGACAACAGC
GACGTGGACAAGCTGTTCATCCAGCTGGTGCAGACCTACAACCAGCTGTTCGAGGAAAACCCCATCAACG
CCAGCGGCGTGGACGCCAAGGCCATCCTGTCTGCCAGACTGAGCAAGAGCAGACGGCTGGAAAATCTGAT
CGCCCAGCTGCCCGGCGAGAAGAAGAATGGCCTGTTCGGAAACCTGATTGCCCTGAGCCTGGGCCTGACC
CCCAACTTCAAGAGCAACTTCGACCTGGCCGAGGATGCCAAACTGCAGCTGAGCAAGGACACCTACGACG
ACGACCTGGACAACCTGCTGGCCCAGATCGGCGACCAGTACGCCGACCTGTTTCTGGCCGCCAAGAACCT
GTCCGACGCCATCCTGCTGAGCGACATCCTGAGAGTGAACACCGAGATCACCAAGGCCCCCCTGAGCGCC
TCTATGATCAAGAGATACGACGAGCACCACCAGGACCTGACCCTGCTGAAAGCTCTCGTGCGGCAGCAGC
TGCCTGAGAAGTACAAAGAGATTTTCTTCGACCAGAGCAAGAACGGCTACGCCGGCTACATTGACGGCGG
AGCCAGCCAGGAAGAGTTCTACAAGTTCATCAAGCCCATCCTGGAAAAGATGGACGGCACCGAGGAACTG
CTCGTGAAGCTGAACAGAGAGGACCTGCTGCGGAAGCAGCGGACCTTCGACAACGGCAGCATCCCCCACC
AGATCCACCTGGGAGAGCTGCACGCCATTCTGCGGCGGCAGGAAGATTTTTACCCATTCCTGAAGGACAA
CCGGGAAAAGATCGAGAAGATCCTGACCTTCCGCATCCCCTACTACGTGGGCCCTCTGGCCAGGGGAAAC
AGCAGATTCGCCTGGATGACCAGAAAGAGCGAGGAAACCATCACCCCCTGGAACTTCGAGGAAGTGGTGG
ACAAGGGCGCTTCCGCCCAGAGCTTCATCGAGCGGATGACCAACTTCGATAAGAACCTGCCCAACGAGAA
GGTGCTGCCCAAGCACAGCCTGCTGTACGAGTACTTCACCGTGTATAACGAGCTGACCAAAGTGAAATAC
GTGACCGAGGGAATGAGAAAGCCCGCCTTCCTGAGCGGCGAGCAGAAAAAGGCCATCGTGGACCTGCTGT
TCAAGACCAACCGGAAAGTGACCGTGAAGCAGCTGAAAGAGGACTACTTCAAGAAAATCGAGTGCTTCGA
CTCCGTGGAAATCTCCGGCGTGGAAGATCGGTTCAACGCCTCCCTGGGCACATACCACGATCTGCTGAAA
ATTATCAAGGACAAGGACTTCCTGGACAATGAGGAAAACGAGGACATTCTGGAAGATATCGTGCTGACCC
TGACACTGTTTGAGGACAGAGAGATGATCGAGGAACGGCTGAAAACCTATGCCCACCTGTTCGACGACAA
AGTGATGAAGCAGCTGAAGCGGCGGAGATACACCGGCTGGGGCAGGCTGAGCCGGAAGCTGATCAACGGC
ATCCGGGACAAGCAGTCCGGCAAGACAATCCTGGATTTCCTGAAGTCCGACGGCTTCGCCAACAGAAACT
TCATGCAGCTGATCCACGACGACAGCCTGACCTTTAAAGAGGACATCCAGAAAGCCCAGGTGTCCGGCCA
GGGCGATAGCCTGCACGAGCACATTGCCAATCTGGCCGGCAGCCCCGCCATTAAGAAGGGCATCCTGCAG
ACAGTGAAGGTGGTGGACGAGCTCGTGAAAGTGATGGGCCGGCACAAGCCCGAGAACATCGTGATCGAAA
TGGCCAGAGAGAACCAGACCACCCAGAAGGGACAGAAGAACAGCCGCGAGAGAATGAAGCGGATCGAAGA
GGGCATCAAAGAGCTGGGCAGCCAGATCCTGAAAGAACACCCCGTGGAAAACACCCAGCTGCAGAACGAG
AAGCTGTACCTGTACTACCTGCAGAATGGGCGGGATATGTACGTGGACCAGGAACTGGACATCAACCGGC
TGTCCGACTACGATGTGGACCATATCGTGCCTCAGAGCTTTCTGAAGGACGACTCCATCGACAACAAGGT
GCTGACCAGAAGCGACAAGAACCGGGGCAAGAGCGACAACGTGCCCTCCGAAGAGGTCGTGAAGAAGATG
AAGAACTACTGGCGGCAGCTGCTGAACGCCAAGCTGATTACCCAGAGAAAGTTCGACAATCTGACCAAGG
CCGAGAGAGGCGGCCTGAGCGAACTGGATAAGGCCGGCTTCATCAAGAGACAGCTGGTGGAAACCCGGCA
GATCACAAAGCACGTGGCACAGATCCTGGACTCCCGGATGAACACTAAGTACGACGAGAATGACAAGCTG
ATCCGGGAAGTGAAAGTGATCACCCTGAAGTCCAAGCTGGTGTCCGATTTCCGGAAGGATTTCCAGTTTT
ACAAAGTGCGCGAGATCAACAACTACCACCACGCCCACGACGCCTACCTGAACGCCGTCGTGGGAACCGC
CCTGATCAAAAAGTACCCTAAGCTGGAAAGCGAGTTCGTGTACGGCGACTACAAGGTGTACGACGTGCGG
AAGATGATCGCCAAGAGCGAGCAGGAAATCGGCAAGGCTACCGCCAAGTACTTCTTCTACAGCAACATCA
TGAACTTTTTCAAGACCGAGATTACCCTGGCCAACGGCGAGATCCGGAAGCGGCCTCTGATCGAGACAAA
CGGCGAAACCGGGGAGATCGTGTGGGATAAGGGCCGGGATTTTGCCACCGTGCGGAAAGTGCTGAGCATG
CCCCAAGTGAATATCGTGAAAAAGACCGAGGTGCAGACAGGCGGCTTCAGCAAAGAGTCTATCCTGCCCA
AGAGGAACAGCGATAAGCTGATCGCCAGAAAGAAGGACTGGGACCCTAAGAAGTACGGCGGCTTCGACAG
CCCCACCGTGGCCTATTCTGTGCTGGTGGTGGCCAAAGTGGAAAAGGGCAAGTCCAAGAAACTGAAGAGT
GTGAAAGAGCTGCTGGGGATCACCATCATGGAAAGAAGCAGCTTCGAGAAGAATCCCATCGACTTTCTGG
AAGCCAAGGGCTACAAAGAAGTGAAAAAGGACCTGATCATCAAGCTGCCTAAGTACTCCCTGTTCGAGCT
GGAAAACGGCCGGAAGAGAATGCTGGCCTCTGCCGGCGAACTGCAGAAGGGAAACGAACTGGCCCTGCCC
TCCAAATATGTGAACTTCCTGTACCTGGCCAGCCACTATGAGAAGCTGAAGGGCTCCCCCGAGGATAATG
AGCAGAAACAGCTGTTTGTGGAACAGCACAAGCACTACCTGGACGAGATCATCGAGCAGATCAGCGAGTT
CTCCAAGAGAGTGATCCTGGCCGACGCTAATCTGGACAAAGTGCTGTCCGCCTACAACAAGCACCGGGAT
AAGCCCATCAGAGAGCAGGCCGAGAATATCATCCACCTGTTTACCCTGACCAATCTGGGAGCCCCTGCCG
CCTTCAAGTACTTTGACACCACCATCGACCGGAAGAGGTACACCAGCACCAAAGAGGTGCTGGACGCCAC
CCTGATCCACCAGAGCATCACCGGCCTGTACGAGACACGGATCGACCTGTCTCAGCTGGGAGGTGACTCT
GGTGGAAGCGGAGGATCTGGCGGCAGCACCAATCTGAGCGACATCATCGAGAAAGAGACAGGCAAGCAGC
TGGTCATCCAAGAGTCCATCCTGATGCTGCCTGAAGAGGTGGAAGAAGTGATCGGCAACAAGCCCGAGTC
CGACATCCTGGTGCACACCGCCTACGATGAGAGCACCGACGAGAACGTGATGCTGCTGACCTCTGACGCC
CCTGAGTACAAGCCTTGGGCTCTCGTGATCCAGGACAGCAACGGCGAGAACAAGATCAAGATGCTGAGCG
GCGGCTCTGGTGGCTCTGGCGGATCTACAAACCTGTCCGATATTATTGAGAAAGAAACCGGGAAACAGCT
CGTGATTCAAGAGTCTATTCTCATGCTCCCGGAAGAAGTCGAGGAAGTCATTGGAAACAAGCCTGAGAGC
GATATTCTGGTCCATACAGCCTACGACGAGTCTACCGATGAGAATGTCATGCTCCTCACCAGCGACGCTC
CCGAGTATAAGCCATGGGCACTTGTCATTCAGGACTCCAATGGGGAAAACAAAATCAAAATGCTCCCAAA
GAAAAAACGCAAGGTGGAGGGAGCTGATAAGCGCACCGCCGATGGTTCCGAGTTCGAAAGCCCCAAGAAG
AAGAGGAAAGTCTAACCGGTCATCATCACCATCACCATTGAGTTTAAACCCGCTGATCAGCCTCGACTGT
GCCTTCTAGTTGCCAGCCATCTGTTGTTTGCCCCTCCCCCGTGCCTTCCTTGACCCTGGAAGGTGCCACT
CCCACTGTCCTTTCCTAATAAAATGAGGAAATTGCATCGCATTGTCTGAGTAGGTGTCATTCTATTCTGG
GGGGTGGGGTGGGGCAGGACAGCAAGGGGGAGGATTGGGAAGACAATAGCAGGCATGCTGGGGATGCGGT
GGGCTCTATGGCTTCTGAGGCGGAAAGAACCAGCTGGGGCTCGATACCGTCGACCTCTAGCTAGAGCTTG
GCGTAATCATGGTCATAGCTGTTTCCTGTGTGAAATTGTTATCCGCTCACAATTCCACACAACATACGAG
CCGGAAGCATAAAGTGTAAAGCCTAGGGTGCCTAATGAGTGAGCTAACTCACATTAATTGCGTTGCGCTC
ACTGCCCGCTTTCCAGTCGGGAAACCTGTCGTGCCAGCTGCATTAATGAATCGGCCAACGCGCGGGGAGA
GGCGGTTTGCGTATTGGGCGCTCTTCCGCTTCCTCGCTCACTGACTCGCTGCGCTCGGTCGTTCGGCTGC
GGCGAGCGGTATCAGCTCACTCAAAGGCGGTAATACGGTTATCCACAGAATCAGGGGATAACGCAGGAAA
GAACATGTGAGCAAAAGGCCAGCAAAAGGCCAGGAACCGTAAAAAGGCCGCGTTGCTGGCGTTTTTCCAT
AGGCTCCGCCCCCCTGACGAGCATCACAAAAATCGACGCTCAAGTCAGAGGTGGCGAAACCCGACAGGAC
TATAAAGATACCAGGCGTTTCCCCCTGGAAGCTCCCTCGTGCGCTCTCCTGTTCCGACCCTGCCGCTTAC
CGGATACCTGTCCGCCTTTCTCCCTTCGGGAAGCGTGGCGCTTTCTCATAGCTCACGCTGTAGGTATCTC
AGTTCGGTGTAGGTCGTTCGCTCCAAGCTGGGCTGTGTGCACGAACCCCCCGTTCAGCCCGACCGCTGCG
CCTTATCCGGTAACTATCGTCTTGAGTCCAACCCGGTAAGACACGACTTATCGCCACTGGCAGCAGCCAC
TGGTAACAGGATTAGCAGAGCGAGGTATGTAGGCGGTGCTACAGAGTTCTTGAAGTGGTGGCCTAACTAC
GGCTACACTAGAAGAACAGTATTTGGTATCTGCGCTCTGCTGAAGCCAGTTACCTTCGGAAAAAGAGTTG
GTAGCTCTTGATCCGGCAAACAAACCACCGCTGGTAGCGGTGGTTTTTTTGTTTGCAAGCAGCAGATTAC
GCGCAGAAAAAAAGGATCTCAAGAAGATCCTTTGATCTTTTCTACGGGGTCTGACGCTCAGTGGAACGAA
AACTCACGTTAAGGGATTTTGGTCATGAGATTATCAAAAAGGATCTTCACCTAGATCCTTTTAAATTAAA
AATGAAGTTTTAAATCAATCTAAAGTATATATGAGTAAACTTGGTCTGACAGTTACCAATGCTTAATCAG
TGAGGCACCTATCTCAGCGATCTGTCTATTTCGTTCATCCATAGTTGCCTGACTCCCCGTCGTGTAGATA
ACTACGATACGGGAGGGCTTACCATCTGGCCCCAGTGCTGCAATGATACCGCGAGACCCACGCTCACCGG
CTCCAGATTTATCAGCAATAAACCAGCCAGCCGGAAGGGCCGAGCGCAGAAGTGGTCCTGCAACTTTATC
CGCCTCCATCCAGTCTATTAATTGTTGCCGGGAAGCTAGAGTAAGTAGTTCGCCAGTTAATAGTTTGCGC
AACGTTGTTGCCATTGCTACAGGCATCGTGGTGTCACGCTCGTCGTTTGGTATGGCTTCATTCAGCTCCG
GTTCCCAACGATCAAGGCGAGTTACATGATCCCCCATGTTGTGCAAAAAAGCGGTTAGCTCCTTCGGTCC
TCCGATCGTTGTCAGAAGTAAGTTGGCCGCAGTGTTATCACTCATGGTTATGGCAGCACTGCATAATTCT
CTTACTGTCATGCCATCCGTAAGATGCTTTTCTGTGACTGGTGAGTACTCAACCAAGTCATTCTGAGAAT
AGTGTATGCGGCGACCGAGTTGCTCTTGCCCGGCGTCAATACGGGATAATACCGCGCCACATAGCAGAAC
TTTAAAAGTGCTCATCATTGGAAAACGTTCTTCGGGGCGAAAACTCTCAAGGATCTTACCGCTGTTGAGA
TCCAGTTCGATGTAACCCACTCGTGCACCCAACTGATCTTCAGCATCTTTTACTTTCACCAGCGTTTCTG
GGTGAGCAAAAACAGGAAGGCAAAATGCCGCAAAAAAGGGAATAAGGGCGACACGGAAATGTTGAATACT
CATACTCTTCCTTTTTCAATATTATTGAAGCATTTATCAGGGTTATTGTCTCATGAGCGGATACATATTT
GAATGTATTTAGAAAAATAAACAAATAGGGGTTCCGCGCACATTTCCCCGAAAAGTGCCACCTGACGTCG
ACGGATCGGGAGATCGATCTCCCGATCCCCTAGGGTCGACTCTCAGTACAATCTGCTCTGATGCCGCATA
GTTAAGCCAGTATCTGCTCCCTGCTTGTGTGTTGGAGGTCGCTGAGTAGTGCGCGAGCAAAATTT
Features (pLannotate 1.2.2; 19 found; start..end, strand, type, name):
    103..482     +  enhancer       CMV enhancer: human cytomegalovirus immediate early enhancer
    483..686     +  promoter       CMV promoter: human cytomegalovirus (CMV) immediate early promoter
    728..746     +  promoter       T7 promoter: promoter for bacteriophage T7 RNA polymerase
    760..1257    +  CDS            tadA: TADA_ECOLI - Also known as yfhC. Experimental evidence at protein level: Swiss-Prot protein existence level 1. Catalyzes the deamination of adenosine to inosine at the wobble position 34 of tRNA(Arg2). Essential for cell viability. From Escherichia coli (strain K12).
   1258..1356    +  CDS            ABE(7.10) (fragment): adenine base editor comprising wild-type E. coli TadA fused to the evolved TadA*(7.10) mutant (Gaudelli et al., 2017)
   1357..2958    +  CDS            dCas9(N): N-terminal portion of catalytically inactive Streptococcus pyogenes dCas9 carrying the D10A mutation (Zetsche et al., 2015)
   2959..5453    +  CDS            Cas9(C) (fragment): C-terminal portion of Streptococcus pyogenes Cas9 (Zetsche et al., 2015)
   5767..6015    +  CDS            UGI: UNGI_BPPB2 - Experimental evidence at protein level: Swiss-Prot protein existence level 1. This protein binds specifically and reversibly to the host uracil-DNA glycosylase, preventing removal of uracil residues from PBS2 DNA by the host uracil-excision repair system. From Bacillus phage PBS2 (Bacteriophage PBS2).
   6157..6381    +  polyA_signal   bGH poly(A) signal: bovine growth hormone polyadenylation signal
   6385..6406    +  promoter       SV40 promoter (fragment): SV40 enhancer and early promoter
   6411..6427    +  misc_feature   MCS (fragment): pBluescript multiple cloning site
   6476..6492    -  protein_bind   lac operator: The lac repressor binds to the lac operator to inhibit transcription in E. coli. This inhibition can be relieved by adding lactose or isopropyl-β-D-thiogalactopyranoside (IPTG). lac repressor encoded by lacI
   6500..6530    -  promoter       lac promoter: promoter for the E. coli lac operon
   6545..6566    -  protein_bind   CAP binding site: CAP binding activates transcription in the presence of cAMP. E. coli catabolite activator protein
   6579..6671    -  CDS            lacI (fragment): lac repressor; lacI; The lac repressor binds to the lac operator to inhibit transcription in E. coli. This inhibition can be relieved by adding lactose or isopropyl-β-D-thiogalactopyranoside (IPTG).
   6854..7442    -  rep_origin     ori: high-copy-number ColE1/pMB1/pBR322/pUC origin of replication
   7613..8473    -  CDS            AmpR: β-lactamase; bla; confers resistance to ampicillin, carbenicillin, and related antibiotics
   8474..8578    -  promoter       AmpR promoter: bla
   8649..8693    -  misc_feature   bom (fragment): basis of mobility region from pBR322
