[The description below was written by a language model from this plasmid's Addgene catalogue record and pLannotate feature annotations shown in this document.]
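Description:
CBE-T1.5 is a mammalian expression plasmid (8,745 nt in the sequenced record) built on a CMV/pBR322-type backbone. It encodes a cytosine base editor derived from an engineered TadA deaminase rather than from a natural cytidine deaminase. It is propagated in E. coli as a high-copy plasmid through a ColE1/pMB1-family origin and is selected with ampicillin via the β-lactamase gene and its native promoter. The backbone also carries short remnants of lac regulatory sequences, a lacI fragment, an SV40 promoter fragment and a pBR322 bom fragment. These appear to be cloning vestiges rather than functional elements. No mammalian selection marker is annotated.

The expression cassette is driven by the human CMV immediate-early enhancer and promoter. A T7 promoter just upstream of the coding region could also support in vitro transcription. The open reading frame begins with an E. coli TadA-derived domain, which the catalogue entry says carries mutations. The record does not list those mutations, but the associated publication title indicates that TadA variants were used to generate cytosine base editors. A short stretch annotated by similarity to ABE7.10, probably linker sequence, joins this domain to Streptococcus pyogenes Cas9 carrying D10A. The annotation tool labels the N-terminal part as dCas9, but D10A is the only Cas9 mutation recorded, which corresponds to a nickase. Downstream lies a uracil glycosylase inhibitor (UGI) from phage PBS2, which blocks excision of the uracil intermediate and so favours C-to-T outcomes. An unannotated gap lies between Cas9 and this UGI, and its content is not identified. A bGH polyadenylation signal ends the transcript. No guide RNA cassette is annotated, so the guide would have to be supplied separately. The plasmid is used for transient expression of the editor in mammalian cells for targeted cytosine base editing.
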