Addgene plasmid #193274: CBE-T1.5
Purpose: Expression of CBE-T1.5 base editor in mammalian cells, CMV promoter
Depositing lab: Nicole Gaudelli. Depositing organization: Beam Therapeutics. Publication: Improved cytosine base editors generated from TadA variants. Lam DK, Feliciano PR, Arif A, Bohnuud T, Fernandez TP, Gehrke JM, Grayson P, Lee KD, Ortega MA, Sawyer C, Schwaegerle ND, Peraro L, Young L, Lee SJ, Ciaramella G, Gaudelli NM. Nat Biotechnol. 2023 Jan 9. doi: 10.1038/s41587-022-01611-9. PubMed 36624149.
Backbone
  Vector backbone: CMV/pBR322
  Vector type: Mammalian Expression
Growth in bacteria
  Bacterial resistance: Ampicillin, 100 μg/mL
  Growth temperature: 37°C
  Growth strain: DH5alpha
  Copy number: High Copy
Gene/Insert
  Gene/Insert name: CBE-T1.5
  Species: Other
  Mutation: D10A (Cas9), TadA mutations within
  Promoter: CMV
  Cloning method: Ligation Independent Cloning
Terms and licenses: Academic/Nonprofit Terms; Industry Terms: Not Available to Industry
How to cite: CBE-T1.5 was a gift from Nicole Gaudelli (Addgene plasmid # 193274 ; http://n2t.net/addgene:193274 ; RRID:Addgene_193274)
